Addgene plasmid #43139: I-GTAA
Depositing lab: Chad Cowan & Kiran Musunuru. Depositing organization: Harvard University. Publication: A TALEN Genome-Editing System for Generating Human Stem Cell-Based Disease Models. Ding Q, Lee YK, Schaefer EA, Peters DT, Veres A, Kim K, Kuperwasser N, Motola DL, Meissner TB, Hendriks WT, Trevisan M, Gupta RM, Moisan A, Banks E, Friesen M, Schinzel RT, Xia F, Tang A, Xia Y, Figueroa E, Wann A, Ahfeldt T, Daheron L, Zhang F, Rubin LL, Peng LF, Chung RT, Musunuru K, Cowan CA. Cell Stem Cell. 2012 Dec 12. pii: S1934-5909(12)00645-5. doi: 10.1016/j.stem.2012.11.011. PubMed 23246482.
Backbone
  Vector backbone: pCRII-TOPO
  Backbone manufacturer: Invitrogen
  Backbone size w/o insert (bp): 3973
  Vector type: Bacterial Cloning
Growth in bacteria
  Bacterial resistance: Ampicillin and Kanamycin, 100 & 50 μg/mL
  Growth temperature: 37°C
  Growth strain: Top10
  Copy number: High Copy
Gene/Insert
  Gene/Insert name: I-GTAA
  Species: Synthetic
  Insert size (bp): 424
  Cloning method: TOPO Cloning
  Sequencing primers: 5′ T7; 3′ M13-rev
Terms and licenses: Academic/Nonprofit Terms; Industry Terms: Not Available to Industry
How to cite: I-GTAA was a gift from Chad Cowan & Kiran Musunuru (Addgene plasmid # 43139 ; http://n2t.net/addgene:43139 ; RRID:Addgene_43139)
