[The description below was written by a language model from this plasmid's Addgene catalogue record.]
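Description:
I-GTAA is a bacterial cloning plasmid built on the commercial pCRII-TOPO backbone (about 4 kb without insert), into which a 424 bp synthetic fragment was placed by TOPO cloning. It is a high-copy plasmid maintained in E. coli and carries both ampicillin and kanamycin resistance, so either or both antibiotics can be used for selection. The insert is flanked by T7 and M13 reverse priming sites, which are the recorded sequencing primers. No feature table accompanies the entry, so the origin of replication and other backbone elements are not itemised. No expression cassette for mammalian or other hosts is indicated, and the vector type is given simply as bacterial cloning.

The record does not describe the insert beyond its name, synthetic origin and size. The plasmid was deposited in connection with a TALEN genome-editing system developed for generating human stem cell-based disease models. In that context, the name plausibly denotes a pre-assembled block of TAL effector repeats recognising the four-base sequence GTAA, with the "I" prefix perhaps indicating its position in an ordered assembly. A 424 bp insert is consistent with roughly four repeat units of the usual length, but this reading is an inference from the name, size and associated work rather than something stated in the catalogue fields. On that reading, I-GTAA would be one member of a library of modular parts from which the insert is taken and joined with other repeat blocks to build a custom DNA-binding array in a TALEN expression vector. It would not itself act as a functional nuclease construct.
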