>Addgene plasmid #43139 | I-GTAA | depositor partial sequence | sequence record 58404 | I-GTAA sequence 424 bps
CGTCTCCTGACCCCAGAGCAGGTCGTGGCAATCGCGAGCAATAACGGCGGAAAACAGGCTTTGGAAACGG
TGCAGAGGCTCCTTCCAGTGCTGTGCCAAGCGCACGGACTCACCCCAGAGCAGGTCGTGGCCATTGCCTC
GAATGGAGGGGGCAAACAGGCGTTGGAAACCGTACAACGATTGCTGCCGGTGCTGTGCCAAGCGCACGGC
CTCACCCCAGAGCAGGTCGTGGCAATCGCCTCCAACATTGGCGGGAAACAGGCACTCGAGACTGTCCAGC
GCCTGCTTCCCGTGCTGTGCCAAGCGCACGGATTAACCCCAGAGCAGGTCGTGGCAATCGCCTCCAACAT
TGGCGGGAAACAGGCACTCGAGACTGTCCAGCGCCTGCTCCCCGTGCTGTGCCAAGCGCACGGCTTAAGA
GACG
