>Addgene plasmid #43139 | I-GTAA | addgene partial sequence | sequence record 60281 | M13-F20 5'-TGTAAAACGACGGCCAGT-3'
CTATAGGGCGAATTGGGCCCTCTAGATGCATGCTCGAGCGGCCGCCAGTGTGATGGATATCTGCAGAATT
CGCCCTTAAGTATCTTTCCTGTGCCCACGTCTCTTAAGCCGTGCGCTTGGCACAGCACGGGGAGCAGGCG
CTGGACAGTCTCGAGTGCCTGTTTCCCGCCAATGTTGGAGGCGATTGCCACGACCTGCTCTGGGGTTAAT
CCGTGCGCTTGGCACAGCACGGGAAGCAGGCGCTGGACAGTCTCGAGTGCCTGTTTCCCGCCAATGTTGG
AGGCGATTGCCACGACCTGCTCTGGGGTGAGGCCGTGCGCTTGGCACAGCACCGGCAGCAATCGTTGTAC
GGTTTCCAACGCCTGTTTGCCCCCTCCATTCGAGGCAATGGCCACGACCTGCTCTGGGGTGAGTCCGTGC
GCTTGGCACAGCACTGGAAGGAGCCTCTGCACCGTTTCCAAAGCCTGTTTTCCGCCGTTATTGCTCGCGA
TTGCCACGACCTGCTCTGGGGTCAGGAGACGCGCTAGGACGGCATCAAGGGCGAATTCCAGCACACTGGC
GGCCGTTACTAGTGGATCCGAGCTCGGTACCAAGCTTGATGCATAGCTTGAGTATTCTATAGTGTCACCT
AAATAGCTTGGCGTAATCATGGTCATAGCTGTTTCCTGTGTGAAATTGTTATCCGCTCACAATTCCACAC
AACATACGAGCCGGAAGCATAAAGTGTAAAGCCTGGGGTGCCTAATGAGTGAGCTAACTCACATTAATTG
CGTTGCGCTCACTGCCCGCTTTCCAGTCGGGAAACCTGTCGTGCCAGCTGCATTAATGAATCGGCCAACG
CGCGGGGAGAGGCGGTTTGCGTATTGGGCGCTCTTCCGCTTCCTCGCTCACTGACTCGCTGCGCTCGG
